>Addgene plasmid #53027 | pHL1529 | addgene partial sequence | sequence record 83851 | GFP-R 5'-CCATCTAATTCAACAAGAATTGGGACAAC-3'
CTTTACGCATGCTAACCATGACTAACTCCTTTTTTATCATCTCTGGAACACACACAATCCGTGTGCAGGT
CCCTGCCAGAGTCGACAGTATCTTGTTATCCGCTCACAATGTCAATGTTATCCGCTCACATTTATGACGT
CAGGTGGCACTTTTCGGGGAAATGTGCGCGGAACCCCTATTTGTTTATTTTTCTAAATACATTCAAATAT
GTATCCGCTCATGAGACAATAACCCTGATAAATGCTTCAATAATATTGAAAAAGGAAGAGTATGAGTATT
CAACATTTCCGTGTCGCCCTTATTCCCTTTTTTGCGGCATTTTGCCTTCCTGTTTTTGCTCACCCAGAAA
CGCTGGTGAAAGTAAAAGATGCTGAAGATCAGTTGGGTGCACGAGTGGGTTACATCGAACTGGATCTCAA
CAGCGGTAAGATCCTTGAGAGTTTTCGCCCCGAAGAACGTTTTCCAATGATGAGCACTTTTAAAGTTCTG
CTATGTGGCGCGGTATTATCCCGTATTGACGCCGGGCAAGAGCAACTCGGTCGCCGCATACACTATTCTC
AGAATGACTTGGTTGAGTACTCACCAGTCACAGAAAAGCATCTTACGGATGGCATGACAGTAAGAGAATT
ATGCAGTGCTGCCATAACCATGAGTGATAACACTGCGGCCAACTTACTTCTGACAACGATCGGAGGACCG
AAGGAGCTAACCGCTTTTTTGCACAACATGGGGGATCATGTAACTCGCCTTGATCGTTGGGAACCGGAGC
TGAATGAAGCCATACCAAACGACGAGCGTGACACCACGATGCCTGTAGCAATGGCAACAACGTTGCGCAA
