>Addgene plasmid #53027 | pHL1529 | addgene partial sequence | sequence record 83974 | csrA-rev 5'-agtaactggactgctgggat-3'
GCTTCCTTCGGGGCATTTACACCAATACGTACCTGGTTGCCCTTTACCCCTAAAACTGTCACGGTGACCT
CATCCCCAATCATGAGGGTCTCACCAACTCGACCAGTCATAATCANCATTTCCTCCTAGCGGCCGCCTGT
GTGGAATCCATTATAACCGCCAAGCATAAAAATGTCAACAACGACGGTGCTCGAGAATTCACTGCTCACA
AGAAAAAAGGCACGTCATCGGACGTGCCTTTTTTATTTGTACTACCCTGTACGATTAAAGCTTAAGACCC
ACTTTCACATTTAAGTTGTTTTTCTAATCCGCATATGATCAATTCAAGGGCGAATAAGAAGGCTGGCTCT
GCACCTTGGTGATCAAATAATTCGATAGCTTGTCGTAATAATGGCGGCATACTATCAGTAGTAGGTGTTT
CCCTTTCTTCTTTAGCGACTTGATGCTCTTGATCTTCCAATACGCAACCTAAAGTAAAATGCCCCACAGC
GCTGAGTGCATATAATGCATTCTCTAGTGAAAAACCTTGTTGGCATAAAAAGGCTAATTGATTTTCGAGA
GTTTCATACTGTTTTTCTGTAGGCCGTGTACCTAAATGTACTTTTGCTCCATCGCGATGACTTAGTAAAG
CACATCTAAAACTTTTAGCGTTATTACG
