>Addgene plasmid #53027 | pHL1529 | addgene partial sequence | sequence record 83980 | GFP-F 5'-GGTCCTTCTTGAGTTTGTAAC-3'
GAGCTCTACAAATAAAAGCTAGCTTGGCTGTTTTGGCGGATGAGAGAAGATTTTCAGCCTGATACAGATT
AAATCAGAACGCAGAAGCGGTCTGATAAAACAGAATTTGCCTGGCGGCAGTAGCGCGGTGGTCCCACCTG
ACCCCATGCCGAACTCAGAAGTGAAACGCCGTAGCGCCGATGGTAGTGTGGGGTCTCCCCATGCGAGAGT
AGGGAACTGCCAGGCATCAAATAAAACGAAAGGCTCAGTCGAAAGACTGGGCCTTTCGTTTTATCTGTTG
TTTGTCGGTGAACGCTCTCCTGAGTAGGACAAATCCGCCGGGAGCGGATTTGAACGTTGCGAAGCAACGG
CCCGGAGGGTGGCGGGCAGGACGCCCGCCATAAACTGCCAGGCATCAAATTAAGCAGAAGGCCATCCTGA
CGGATGGCCTTTTTGCGTTTCT
