[The description below was written by a language model from this plasmid's Addgene catalogue record.]
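Description:
pHL1529 is a high-copy bacterial expression plasmid built for synthetic biology work in E. coli. It is selected with ampicillin. The backbone is listed as unknown (made in the depositing laboratory), and no feature table is provided, so the origin of replication, terminators and the orientation of the cassettes are not stated in the record.

The plasmid carries three expression cassettes that together form a reporter system for post-transcriptional regulation by CsrA. In the first, the PLlacO-1 promoter, a synthetic LacI-repressible promoter, drives a glgC::gfp fusion in which the glgC leader region from -61 to +8 relative to the start codon is joined to gfp. This segment contains the CsrA binding sites and flanking sequence. CsrA is an RNA-binding protein known to repress glgC translation by binding its leader, so GFP fluorescence gives a quantitative readout of "target expression" under CsrA control. The second and third cassettes each use a promoter named PconNoHind, which the name suggests is constitutive. One expresses tetR through a ribosome binding site designated RBS(st3), and the other expresses E. coli csrA through RBS(st2). The differing RBS variants presumably set different translation levels for the two proteins.

Supplying CsrA from the plasmal provides the regulator acting on the reporter. TetR would be available to repress a Tet-controlled promoter elsewhere in the system, though the record does not say what that target is. The construct was used to study signaling dynamics and feedback in the CsrA regulatory cascade.
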