Addgene plasmid #53027: pHL1529
Purpose: PLlacO-1:glgC::gfp, PconNoHind:RBS(st3):tetR, PconNoHind:RBS(st2):csrA
Depositing lab: Han Lim. Depositing organization: University of California, Berkeley. Publication: Rapid and robust signaling in the CsrA cascade via RNA-protein interactions and feedback regulation. Adamson DN, Lim HN. Proc Natl Acad Sci U S A. 2013 Aug 6;110(32):13120-5. doi: 10.1073/pnas.1308476110. Epub 2013 Jul 22. PubMed 23878244.
Backbone
  Vector backbone: unknown
  Backbone manufacturer: Lim lab
  Vector type: Bacterial Expression, Synthetic Biology
Growth in bacteria
  Bacterial resistance: Ampicillin, 100 μg/mL
  Growth temperature: 37°C
  Growth strain: DH5alpha
  Copy number: High Copy
Gene/Insert 1
  Gene/Insert name: GFP
  Species: E.coli
  Promoter: pLlac0-1
  Tag / fusion protein: glgC leader contains -61 to +8 relative to the start codon (N terminal on insert)
  Cloning method: Unknown
  Sequencing primers: 5′ unknown; 3′ GFP-R
Gene/Insert 2
  Gene/Insert name: tetR
  Promoter: pConNoHind
  Tag / fusion protein: RBS(st3) (N terminal on insert)
  Cloning method: Unknown
  Sequencing primers: 5′ unknown; 3′ AspTerm
Gene/Insert 3
  Gene/Insert name: csrA
  Species: E. coli
  Promoter: pConNoHind
  Tag / fusion protein: RBS(st2) (N terminal on insert)
  Cloning method: Unknown
  Sequencing primers: 5′ unknown
Terms and licenses: Academic/Nonprofit Terms; Industry Terms: Not Available to Industry
Depositor comments: CsrA binding sites and flanking sequences from glgC (-61 to +8 relative to the start codon) were fused to gfp, thereby enableing GlgC-GFP expression ("target expression") to be quantified by fluorescence.
How to cite: pHL1529 was a gift from Han Lim (Addgene plasmid # 53027 ; http://n2t.net/addgene:53027 ; RRID:Addgene_53027)
